LOCUS       Exported 6499 bp ds-DNA circular SYN 13-MAY-2021
DEFINITION  synthetic circular DNA
ACCESSION   .
VERSION     .
KEYWORDS    pDS248
SOURCE      synthetic DNA construct
  ORGANISM  synthetic DNA construct
REFERENCE   1 (bases 1 to 6499)
  AUTHORS   Strickland D, Lin Y, Wagner E, Hope CM, Zayner J, Antoniou C,
            Sosnick TR, Weiss EL, Glotzer M
  TITLE     TULIPs: tunable, light-controlled interacting protein tags for cell
            biology.
  JOURNAL   Nat Methods. 2012 Mar 4. doi: 10.1038/nmeth.1904.
  PUBMED    22388287
REFERENCE   2 (bases 1 to 6499)
  AUTHORS   .
  TITLE     Direct Submission
  JOURNAL   Exported May 13, 2021 from SnapGene Server 1.1.58
            http://www.snapgene.com
FEATURES             Location/Qualifiers
     source          1..6499
                     /organism="synthetic DNA construct"
                     /mol_type="other DNA"
     promoter        22..463
                     /gene="S. cerevisiae GAL1"
                     /label=GAL1 promoter
                     /note="inducible promoter, regulated by Gal4"
     protein_bind    22..139
                     /label=UAS
                     /bound_moiety="Gal4"
                     /note="upstream activating sequence mediating
                     Gal4-dependent induction"
     primer_bind     434..457
                     /label=GAL1
                     /note="S. cerevisiae GAL1 promoter, forward primer"
     CDS             792..1505
                     /codon_start=1
                     /product="Aequoria victoria green fluorescent protein"
                     /label=GFP
                     /translation="MSKGEELFTGVVPILVELDGDVNGHKFSVSGEGEGDATYGKLTLK
                     FICTTGKLPVPWPTLVTTFTYGVQCFSRYPDHMKQHDFFKSAMPEGYVQERTIFFKDDG
                     NYKTRAEVKFEGDTLVNRIELKGIDFKEDGNILGHKLEYNYNSHNVYIMADKQKNGIKV
                     NFKIRHNIEDGSVQLADHYQQNTPIGDGPVLLPDNHYLSTQSALSKDPNEKRDHMVLLE
                     FVTAAGITHGMDELYK"
     primer_bind     complement(822..850)
                     /label=GFP-R
                     /note="GFP, reverse primer. Does NOT anneal to EGFP"
     primer_bind     1445..1465
                     /label=GFP-F
                     /note="GFP, forward primer. Does NOT anneal to EGFP"
     terminator      1984..2231
                     /gene="S. cerevisiae CYC1"
                     /label=CYC1 terminator
                     /note="transcription terminator for CYC1"
     primer_bind     complement(2000..2018)
                     /label=CYC1
                     /note="CYC1 transcription termination signal, reverse
                     primer"
     primer_bind     complement(2256..2272)
                     /label=M13 rev
                     /note="common sequencing primer, one of multiple similar
                     variants"
     primer_bind     complement(2256..2272)
                     /label=M13 Reverse
                     /note="In lacZ gene. Also called M13-rev"
     primer_bind     complement(2269..2291)
                     /label=M13/pUC Reverse
                     /note="In lacZ gene"
     protein_bind    2280..2296
                     /label=lac operator
                     /bound_moiety="lac repressor encoded by lacI"
                     /note="The lac repressor binds to the lac operator to
                     inhibit transcription in E. coli. This inhibition can be
                     relieved by adding lactose or
                     isopropyl-beta-D-thiogalactopyranoside (IPTG)."
     promoter        complement(2304..2334)
                     /label=lac promoter
                     /note="promoter for the E. coli lac operon"
     protein_bind    2349..2370
                     /label=CAP binding site
                     /bound_moiety="E. coli catabolite activator protein"
                     /note="CAP binding activates transcription in the presence
                     of cAMP."
     primer_bind     complement(2487..2504)
                     /label=L4440
                     /note="L4440 vector, forward primer"
     rep_origin      complement(2658..3246)
                     /direction=LEFT
                     /label=ori
                     /note="high-copy-number ColE1/pMB1/pBR322/pUC origin of
                     replication"
     primer_bind     complement(2738..2757)
                     /label=pBR322ori-F
                     /note="pBR322 origin, forward primer"
     CDS             complement(3417..4277)
                     /codon_start=1
                     /gene="bla"
                     /product="beta-lactamase"
                     /label=AmpR
                     /note="confers resistance to ampicillin, carbenicillin, and
                     related antibiotics"
                     /translation="MSIQHFRVALIPFFAAFCLPVFAHPETLVKVKDAEDQLGARVGYI
                     ELDLNSGKILESFRPEERFPMMSTFKVLLCGAVLSRIDAGQEQLGRRIHYSQNDLVEYS
                     PVTEKHLTDGMTVRELCSAAITMSDNTAANLLLTTIGGPKELTAFLHNMGDHVTRLDRW
                     EPELNEAIPNDERDTTMPVAMATTLRKLLTGELLTLASRQQLIDWMEADKVAGPLLRSA
                     LPAGWFIADKSGAGERGSRGIIAALGPDGKPSRIVVIYTTGSQATMDERNRQIAEIGAS
                     LIKHW"
     primer_bind     4040..4059
                     /label=Amp-R
                     /note="Ampicillin resistance gene, reverse primer"
     promoter        complement(4278..4382)
                     /gene="bla"
                     /label=AmpR promoter
     primer_bind     4450..4468
                     /label=pBRforEco
                     /note="pBR322 vectors, upsteam of EcoRI site, forward
                     primer"
     promoter        4470..4874
                     /gene="S. cerevisiae LEU2"
                     /label=LEU2 promoter
     CDS             4887..5981
                     /codon_start=1
                     /gene="S. cerevisiae LEU2"
                     /product="3-isopropylmalate dehydrogenase, required for
                     leucine biosynthesis"
                     /label=LEU2
                     /note="yeast auxotrophic marker"
                     /translation="MSAPKKIVVLPGDHVGQEITAEAIKVLKAISDVRSNVKFDFENHL
                     IGGAAIDATGVPLPDEALEASKKVDAVLLGAVGGPKWGTGSVRPEQGLLKIRKELQLYA
                     NLRPCNFASDSLLDLSPIKPQFAKGTDFVVVRELVGGIYFGKRKEDDGDGVAWDSEQYT
                     VPEVQRITRMAAFMALQHEPPLPIWSLDKANVLASSRLWRKTVEETIKNEFPTLKVQHQ
                     LIDSAAMILVKNPTHLNGIIITSNMFGDIISDEASVIPGSLGLLPSASLASLPDKNTAF
                     GLYEPCHGSAPDLPKNKVDPIATILSAAMMLKLSLNLPEEGKAIEDAVKKVLDAGIRTG
                     DLGGSNSTTEVGDAVAEEVKKILA"
     primer_bind     complement(6122..6144)
                     /label=pGEX 3'
                     /note="pGEX vectors, reverse primer"
     primer_bind     6244..6263
                     /label=pRS-marker
                     /note="pRS vectors, use to sequence yeast selectable
                     marker"
     primer_bind     6457..6479
                     /label=M13/pUC Forward
                     /note="In lacZ gene"
     primer_bind     6471..6488
                     /label=M13 Forward
                     /note="In lacZ gene. Also called M13-F20 or M13 (-21)
                     Forward"
     primer_bind     6472..6488
                     /label=M13 fwd
                     /note="common sequencing primer, one of multiple similar
                     variants"
ORIGIN
        1 cgtttaacgg cgcgcctagt acggattaga agccgccgag cgggtgacag ccctccgaag
       61 gaagactctc ctccgtgcgt cctcgtcttc accggtcgcg ttcctgaaac gcagatgtgc
      121 ctcgcgccgc actgctccga acaataaaga ttctacaata ctagctttta tggttatgaa
      181 gaggaaaaat tggcagtaac ctggccccac aaaccttcaa atgaacgaat caaattaaca
      241 accataggat gataatgcga ttagtttttt agccttattt ctggggtaat taatcagcga
      301 agcgatgatt tttgatctat taacagatat ataaatgcaa aaactgcata accactttaa
      361 ctaatacttt caacattttc ggtttgtatt acttcttatt caaatgtaat aaaagtatca
      421 acaaaaaatt gttaatatac ctctatactt taacgtcaag gagaaaaacc ccggattctg
      481 aagcggccgc actagtggat cccccgggct gcaggaattc gatatcaagc ttatcgatac
      541 cgtcgacaat gttgtctttc acaaccaaga atagtttccg cttattactt ttaatactgt
      601 catgcatatc gacgatacgc gcacaatttt tcgtgcaatc atcatcttcg aattcgggtc
      661 tttctaaaaa aaatagaaac atcgtcattg gttgtgtggt tggtattggt gtaccactga
      721 ttctggtgat actggcttta atttacatgt tttgtatcca atcatcaagg acggacgcgt
      781 cgacctcgac aatgagtaaa ggagaagaac ttttcactgg agttgtccca attcttgttg
      841 aattagatgg tgatgttaat gggcacaaat tttctgtcag tggagagggt gaaggtgatg
      901 caacatacgg aaaacttacc cttaaattta tttgcactac tggaaaacta cctgttccat
      961 ggccaacact tgtcactact ttcacttatg gtgttcaatg cttttcaaga tacccagatc
     1021 atatgaaaca gcatgacttt ttcaagagtg ccatgcccga aggttatgta caggaaagaa
     1081 ctatattttt caaagatgac gggaactaca agacacgtgc tgaagtcaag tttgaaggtg
     1141 atacccttgt taatagaatc gagttaaaag gtattgattt taaagaagat ggaaacattc
     1201 ttggacacaa attggaatac aactataact cacacaatgt atacatcatg gcagacaaac
     1261 aaaagaatgg aatcaaagtt aacttcaaaa ttagacacaa cattgaagat ggaagcgttc
     1321 aactagcaga ccattatcaa caaaatactc caattggcga tggccctgtc cttttaccag
     1381 acaaccatta cctgtccaca caatctgccc tttcgaaaga tcccaacgaa aagagagacc
     1441 acatggtcct tcttgagttt gtaacagctg ctgggattac acatggcatg gatgaactat
     1501 acaaaggtgg atctggaggt tcaggtggaa gtcctaggtt ggctgctgca cttgaacgta
     1561 ttgagaagaa ctttatcatt actgacccaa ggttgccaga taatcccatt atattcgcgt
     1621 ccgatagttt cttgcagttg acagaatata gccgtgaaga aattttggga agaaactgca
     1681 ggtttctaca aggtcctgaa actgatcgcg cgacagtgag aaaaattaga gatgccatag
     1741 ataaccaaac agaggtcact gttcagctga ttaattatac aaagagtggt aaaaagttct
     1801 ggaacctctt tcacttgcag cctatgcgag atcagaaggg agatgtccag tactttattg
     1861 gggttcagtt ggatggaact gagcatgtcc gagatgctgc cgagagagag gcagtcatgc
     1921 tgattaagaa aactgcagaa gagattgata aagcggtgga tacctgggtg taagcttctc
     1981 gagtcatgta attagttatg tcacgcttac attcacgccc tccccccaca tccgctctaa
     2041 ccgaaaagga aggagttaga caacctgaag tctaggtccc tatttatttt tttatagtta
     2101 tgttagtatt aagaacgtta tttatatttc aaatttttct tttttttctg tacagacgcg
     2161 tgtacgcatg taacattata ctgaaaacct tgcttgagaa ggttttggga cgctcgaagg
     2221 ctttaatttg cggccgcaag cttggcgtaa tcatggtcat agctgtttcc tgtgtgaaat
     2281 tgttatccgc tcacaattcc acacaacata cgagccggaa gcataaagtg taaagcctgg
     2341 ggtgcctaat gagtgagcta actcacatta attgcgttgc gctcactgcc cgctttccag
     2401 tcgggaaacc tgtcgtgcca gctgcattaa tgaatcggcc aacgcgcggg gagaggcggt
     2461 ttgcgtattg ggcgctcttc cgcttcctcg ctcactgact cgctgcgctc ggtcgttcgg
     2521 ctgcggcgag cggtatcagc tcactcaaag gcggtaatac ggttatccac agaatcaggg
     2581 gataacgcag gaaagaacat gtgagcaaaa ggccagcaaa aggccaggaa ccgtaaaaag
     2641 gccgcgttgc tggcgttttt ccataggctc cgcccccctg acgagcatca caaaaatcga
     2701 cgctcaagtc agaggtggcg aaacccgaca ggactataaa gataccaggc gtttccccct
     2761 ggaagctccc tcgtgcgctc tcctgttccg accctgccgc ttaccggata cctgtccgcc
     2821 tttctccctt cgggaagcgt ggcgctttct catagctcac gctgtaggta tctcagttcg
     2881 gtgtaggtcg ttcgctccaa gctgggctgt gtgcacgaac cccccgttca gcccgaccgc
     2941 tgcgccttat ccggtaacta tcgtcttgag tccaacccgg taagacacga cttatcgcca
     3001 ctggcagcag ccactggtaa caggattagc agagcgaggt atgtaggcgg tgctacagag
     3061 ttcttgaagt ggtggcctaa ctacggctac actagaagga cagtatttgg tatctgcgct
     3121 ctgctgaagc cagttacctt cggaaaaaga gttggtagct cttgatccgg caaacaaacc
     3181 accgctggta gcggtggttt ttttgtttgc aagcagcaga ttacgcgcag aaaaaaagga
     3241 tctcaagaag atcctttgat cttttctacg gggtctgacg ctcagtggaa cgaaaactca
     3301 cgttaaggga ttttggtcat gagattatca aaaaggatct tcacctagat ccttttaaat
     3361 taaaaatgaa gttttaaatc aatctaaagt atatatgagt aaacttggtc tgacagttac
     3421 caatgcttaa tcagtgaggc acctatctca gcgatctgtc tatttcgttc atccatagtt
     3481 gcctgactcc ccgtcgtgta gataactacg atacgggagg gcttaccatc tggccccagt
     3541 gctgcaatga taccgcgaga cccacgctca ccggctccag atttatcagc aataaaccag
     3601 ccagccggaa gggccgagcg cagaagtggt cctgcaactt tatccgcctc catccagtct
     3661 attaattgtt gccgggaagc tagagtaagt agttcgccag ttaatagttt gcgcaacgtt
     3721 gttgccattg ctacaggcat cgtggtgtca cgctcgtcgt ttggtatggc ttcattcagc
     3781 tccggttccc aacgatcaag gcgagttaca tgatccccca tgttgtgcaa aaaagcggtt
     3841 agctccttcg gtcctccgat cgttgtcaga agtaagttgg ccgcagtgtt atcactcatg
     3901 gttatggcag cactgcataa ttctcttact gtcatgccat ccgtaagatg cttttctgtg
     3961 actggtgagt actcaaccaa gtcattctga gaatagtgta tgcggcgacc gagttgctct
     4021 tgcccggcgt caatacggga taataccgcg ccacatagca gaactttaaa agtgctcatc
     4081 attggaaaac gttcttcggg gcgaaaactc tcaaggatct taccgctgtt gagatccagt
     4141 tcgatgtaac ccactcgtgc acccaactga tcttcagcat cttttacttt caccagcgtt
     4201 tctgggtgag caaaaacagg aaggcaaaat gccgcaaaaa agggaataag ggcgacacgg
     4261 aaatgttgaa tactcatact cttccttttt caatattatt gaagcattta tcagggttat
     4321 tgtctcatga gcggatacat atttgaatgt atttagaaaa ataaacaaat aggggttccg
     4381 cgcacatttc cccgaaaagt gccacctgac gtctaagaaa ccattattat catgacatta
     4441 acctataaaa ataggcgtat cacgaggcca actgtgggaa tactcaggta tcgtaagatg
     4501 caagagttcg aatctcttag caaccattat ttttttcctc aacataacga gaacacacag
     4561 gggcgctatc gcacagaatc aaattcgatg actggaaatt ttttgttaat ttcagaggtc
     4621 gcctgacgca tatacctttt tcaactgaaa aattgggaga aaaaggaaag gtgagaggcc
     4681 ggaaccggct tttcatatag aatagagaag cgttcatgac taaatgcttg catcacaata
     4741 cttgaagttg acaatattat ttaaggacct attgtttttt ccaataggtg gttagcaatc
     4801 gtcttacttt ctaacttttc ttacctttta catttcagca atatatatat atatttcaag
     4861 gatataccat tctaatgtct gcccctatgt ctgcccctaa gaagatcgtc gttttgccag
     4921 gtgaccacgt tggtcaagaa atcacagccg aagccattaa ggttcttaaa gctatttctg
     4981 atgttcgttc caatgtcaag ttcgatttcg aaaatcattt aattggtggt gctgctatcg
     5041 atgctacagg tgtcccactt ccagatgagg cgctggaagc ctccaagaag gttgatgccg
     5101 ttttgttagg tgctgtgggt ggtcctaaat ggggtacagg tagtgttaga cctgaacaag
     5161 gtttactaaa aatccgtaaa gaacttcaat tgtacgccaa cttaagacca tgtaactttg
     5221 catccgactc tcttttagac ttatctccaa tcaagccaca atttgctaaa ggtactgact
     5281 tcgttgttgt cagagaatta gtgggaggta tttactttgg taagagaaag gaagacgatg
     5341 gtgatggtgt cgcttgggat agtgaacaat acaccgttcc agaagtgcaa agaatcacaa
     5401 gaatggccgc tttcatggcc ctacaacatg agccaccatt gcctatttgg tccttggata
     5461 aagctaatgt tttggcctct tcaagattat ggagaaaaac tgtggaggaa accatcaaga
     5521 acgaatttcc tacattgaag gttcaacatc aattgattga ttctgccgcc atgatcctag
     5581 ttaagaaccc aacccaccta aatggtatta taatcaccag caacatgttt ggtgatatca
     5641 tctccgatga agcctccgtt atcccaggtt ccttgggttt gttgccatct gcgtccttgg
     5701 cctctttgcc agacaagaac accgcatttg gtttgtacga accatgccac ggttctgctc
     5761 cagatttgcc aaagaataag gttgacccta tcgccactat cttgtctgct gcaatgatgt
     5821 tgaaattgtc attgaacttg cctgaagaag gtaaggccat tgaagatgca gttaaaaagg
     5881 ttttggatgc aggtatcaga actggtgatt taggtggttc caacagtacc accgaagtcg
     5941 gtgatgctgt cgccgaagaa gttaagaaaa tccttgctta aaaagattct ctttttttat
     6001 gatatttgta cataaacttt ataaatgaaa ttcataatag aaacgacacg aaattacaaa
     6061 atggaatatg ttcatagggt aggccctttc gtctcgcgcg tttcggtgat gacggtgaaa
     6121 acctctgaca catgcagctc ccggagacgg tcacagcttg tctgtaagcg gatgccggga
     6181 gcagacaagc ccgtcagggc gcgtcagcgg gtgttggcgg gtgtcggggc tggcttaact
     6241 atgcggcatc agagcagatt gtactgagag tgcaccatat gcggtgtgaa ataccgcaca
     6301 gatgcgtaag gagaaaatac cgcatcaggc gccattcgcc attcaggctg cgcaactgtt
     6361 gggaagggcg atcggtgcgg gcctcttcgc tattacgcca gctggcgaaa gggggatgtg
     6421 ctgcaaggcg attaagttgg gtaacgccag ggttttccca gtcacgacgt tgtaaaacga
     6481 cggccagtga attcgagct
//
