[The description below was written by a language model from this plasmid's Addgene catalogue record and the feature table of its GenBank file.]
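Description:
pDS248 is a yeast expression plasmid built on the YIPlac128 integrating backbone, totalling about 6.5 kb. The feature table shows no yeast replication origin (no 2μ or CEN/ARS element), consistent with an integrative vector that must recombine into the Saccharomyces cerevisiae genome to be maintained. Transformants are selected through the LEU2 auxotrophic marker, which is carried with its own promoter. In E. coli the plasmid replicates from a high-copy ColE1/pUC-type origin and is selected with ampicillin via the bla gene. Remnants of the lacZ region (lac promoter, operator, CAP site and M13 primer sites) flank the cloning site.

The payload is a roughly 2.2 kb cassette in which the galactose-inducible, Gal4-regulated GAL1 promoter drives a fusion protein, Mid2(SS/TM)-GFP-LOVpep, terminated by the CYC1 terminator. According to the record, the fusion combines the signal sequence and transmembrane segment of yeast Mid2, GFP (the S65T variant, sourced from pGREG plasmids), and LOVpep, which is based on the Avena sativa LOV2 domain (residues 404–540). Only GFP is annotated as a coding feature in the table. The Mid2 and LOVpep portions presumably occupy the unannotated stretches before and after it. The LOV2 portion carries G528A and N534E relative to wild type, and this particular construct additionally has T406A, T407A and V416I.

The plasmid comes from the TULIPs work on tunable, light-controlled interacting protein tags. The Mid2 segments would be expected to anchor the fluorescent LOVpep fusion in a cellular membrane, providing a visible bait for light-dependent recruitment of a partner protein. The record does not describe the binding partner or state the effect of the specific mutations.
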