Addgene plasmid #34968: pDS248
Depositing lab: Michael Glotzer. Depositing organization: University of Chicago. Publication: TULIPs: tunable, light-controlled interacting protein tags for cell biology. Strickland D, Lin Y, Wagner E, Hope CM, Zayner J, Antoniou C, Sosnick TR, Weiss EL, Glotzer M. Nat Methods. 2012 Mar 4. doi: 10.1038/nmeth.1904. PubMed 22388287.
Backbone
  Vector backbone: YIPlac128
  Backbone size w/o insert (bp): 4263
  Modifications to backbone: PGAL-Mid2(SS/TM)-GFP-LOVpep-TCYC1 cassette inserted into YIPlac128
  Vector type: Yeast Expression
  Selectable markers: LEU2
Growth in bacteria
  Bacterial resistance: Ampicillin, 100 μg/mL
  Growth temperature: 37°C
  Growth strain: DH5alpha
  Copy number: High Copy
Gene/Insert
  Gene/Insert name: Mid2(SS/TM)-GFP-LOVpep
  Species: S. cerevisiae (budding yeast); A. sativa
  Insert size (bp): 2236
  Mutation: T406A, T407A, V416I
  Cloning method: Restriction Enzyme; 5′ cloning site SacI (not destroyed); 3′ cloning site SphI (destroyed during cloning)
  Sequencing primers: 5′ M13 fwd; 3′ M13 rev
Resource information
  A portion of this plasmid was derived from a plasmid made by: GFP(S65T) CDS and other sequences from pGREG plasmids (EUROSCARF). A. sativa LOV2 CDS from Kevin Gardner, UT Southwestern Medical Center
Terms and licenses: Academic/Nonprofit Terms; Industry Terms: Not Available to Industry
Depositor comments: The LOV2 domain is amino acids 404-540 and differs from the wild-type A. sativa LOV2 sequence by the point mutations G528A and N534E. See Strickland et al. for details.
How to cite: pDS248 was a gift from Michael Glotzer (Addgene plasmid # 34968 ; http://n2t.net/addgene:34968 ; RRID:Addgene_34968)
