>Addgene plasmid #34968 | pDS248 | addgene partial sequence | sequence record 44349 | GAL1 5'-AATATACCTCTATACTTTAACGTC-3'
CCGGGCTGCAGGAATTCGATATCAAGCTTATCGATACCGTCGACAATGTTGTCTTTCACAACCAAGAATA
GTTTCCGCTTATTACTTTTAATACTGTCATGCATATCGACGATACGCGCACAATTTTTCGTGCAATCATC
ATCTTCGAATTCGGGTCTTTCTAAAAAAAATAGAAACATCGTCATTGGTTGTGTGGTTGGTATTGGTGTA
CCACTGATTCTGGTGATACTGGCTTTAATTTACATGTTTTGTATCCAATCATCAAGGACGGACGCGTCGA
CCTCGACAATGAGTAAAGGAGAAGAACTTTTCACTGGAGTTGTCCCAATTCTTGTTGAATTAGATGGTGA
TGTTAATGGGCACAAATTTTCTGTCAGTGGAGAGGGTGAAGGTGATGCAACATACGGAAAACTTACCCTT
AAATTTATTTGCACTACTGGAAAACTACCTGTTCCATGGCCAACACTTGTCACTACCTTCACTTATGGTG
TTCAATGCTTTTCAAGATACCCAGATCATATGAAACGGCATGACTTTTTCAAGAGTGCCATGCCCGAAGG
TTATGTACAGGAAAGAACTATATTTTTCAAAGATGACGGGAACTACAAGACACGTGCTGAAGTCAAGTTT
GAAGGTGATACCCTTGTTAATAGAATCGAGTTAAAAGGTATTGATTTTAAAGAAGATGGAAACATTCTTG
GACACAAATTGGAATACAACTATAACTCACACAATGTATACATCATGGCAGACAAACAAAAGAATGGAAT
CAAAGTTAACTTCAAAATTAGACACAACAT
