>Addgene plasmid #34968 | pDS248 | addgene partial sequence | sequence record 44554 | CYC1 5'-GCGTGAATGTAAGCGTGAC-3'
CCAGGTATCCACCGCTTTATCAATCTCTTCTGCAGTTTTCTTAATCAGCATGACTGCCTCTCTCTCGGCA
GCATCTCGGACATGCTCAGTTCCATCCAACTGAACCCCAATAAAGTACTGGACATCTCCCTTCTGATCTC
GCATAGGCTGCAAGTGAAAGAGGTTCCAGAACTTTTTACCACTCTTTGTATAATTAATCAGCTGAACAGT
GACCTCTGTTTGGTTATCTATGGCATCTCTAATTTTTCTCACTGTCGCGCGATCAGTTTCAGGACCTTGT
AGAAACCTGCAGTTTCTTCCCAAAATTTCTTCACGGCTATATTCTGTCAACTGCAAGAAACTATCGGACG
CGAATATAATGGGATTATCTGGCAACCTTGGGTCAGTAATGATAAAGTTCTTCTCAATACGTTCAAGTGC
AGCAGCCAACCTAGGACTTCCACCTGAACCTCCAGATCCACCTTTGTATAGTTCATCCATGCCATGTGTA
ATCCCAGCAGCTGTTACAAACTCAAGAAGGACCATGTGGTCTCTCTTTTCGTTGGGATCTTTCGAAAGGG
CAGATTGTGTGGACAGGTAATGGTTGTCTGGTAAAAGGACAGGGCCATCGCCAATTGGAGTATTTTGTTG
ATAATGGTCTGCTAGTTGAACGCTTCCATCTTCAATGTTGTGTCTAATTTTGAAGTTAACTTTGATTCCA
TTCTTTTGTTTGTCTGCCATGATGTATACATTGTGTGAGTTATAGTTGTATTCCAATTTGTGTCCAAGAA
TGTTTCCATCTTCTTTAAAATCAATACCTTTTAACTCGATTCTAT
